>Addgene plasmid #61497 | pAD-g6 | addgene partial sequence | sequence record 101617 | wUnc-54-3UTR-R 5'-ccgtcctcgaaactcttgac-3'
GGGCCCAAAGCAAAGCAGGAAATTAATTTCATAAACTTTCACTTGATTGAAAAATTCCAAAAATACTCCN
AAACTTTTTCACGATGAGCATGATTTGACGTCATGAGAGGCCCAGACGTGCGAAGAAATAAAAATTGCGG
TCATAAACTGAAACGTAACATATGATAAGGTATTTTGTGTGCGGTTTTTTCTATGATGTTTCAAAAAAAT
TTATCAGAAGTAAAAAACATAAGAAGTGTACACAGAACATTGTGTAGATTTTGGGATAGAATTATTATTA
ATGGGGGGAGGGAGCACAATTTTTTTCGACTTTTTATTACGAATTAATTCTATTTTTGAATCTACACAAT
TTCATTGTTAGAGGTGACTTAAAAGAAGCTAAAAAACAAAGAAATTAAGAGAAGTTTTTTGATAATAACA
AAAATAGGGGGTGGGAGCACAGGGAGAAAGAGCATGTAGGGATGTTGAAGAGTAATTGGACTTAGAAGTC
AGAGGCACGGGCGCGAGATGCTGAAAATTTAAATATTACTCGTTAGTTAGTAGAACTCAGTTTAAACTTA
CTCTGATGACAGCGGCCCCTATTATCCCACTTTGTACAAGAAAGCTGGGTCGGCGCGCCCACCCTTGGGC
TTTTGTATAGTTCGTCCATGCCATGTGTAATCCCAGCAGCTGTTACAAACTCAAGAAGGACCATGTGGTC
TCTCTTTTCGTTGGGATCTTTCGAAAGGGCAGATTGTGTGGACAGGTAATGGTTGTCTGGTAAAAGGACA
GGGCCATCGCCAATTGGAGTATTTTGTTGATAATGGTCTGCTAGTTGAACGCTTCCATCTTCAATGTTGT
GTCTAATTTTGAAGTTTCTGAAAATTTNAATCAGATTAGTTAGTTAGTAAAATCATGGTTTAAACTTACA
ACTTTGATTCCATTCTTTTGTTTGTCTGCCATGGATGTATACNTTGTGTGAGTTATAGTTGGTATTTCCN
ATTTGTGTCCCAGAATGTTTTCCNTCTTCTTTAAAAACCAATACCCTTTTAACTCNNATTCNAATTAACC
AGGGTATCCCCCTTCCAACCTGGACTTCCGCCCCCGGAAAATTNAAAATGGTATGGTTAGTTAGTACCCN
ACCGGTTTAAACTTACCGGNNCTGGANTNCCGCCCCCTTTGNAAAAAAAGGTCTTTCCGGACATACCCTT
CGGGNNG
