>Addgene plasmid #61497 | pAD-g6 | addgene partial sequence | sequence record 101618 | P-Myo2-F 5'-gagacttttcctgcgtcgat-3'
TAGAATTACAATTGGATATCCCCGCCTCCCAATCCACCCACCCAGGGAAAAAGAAGGGCTCGCCGAAAAT
CAAAGTTATCTCCAGGCTCGCGCATCCCACCGAGCGGTTGACTTCTCTCCACCACTTTTCATTTTAACCC
TCGGGGTACGGGATTGGCCAAAGGACCCAAAGGTATGTTTCGAATGATACTAACATAACATAGAACATTT
TCAGGAGGACCCTTGGCTAGCGTCGACGGTACCGGTCAGATATCACTCGAGGAGCTCCCGAGATCCTATC
GATTCGCGGCCGCTGTACACCCGGGTGCCCTATAGTGAGTCGTATTGGTACCGGTAGAAAAAATGACAAG
TTTGTACAAAAAAGCAGGCTCCGCGGCCGCCCCCTTCACCATGAGTAAAGGAGAAGGACTTTTCACTGGA
GTTGTCCCAATTCTTGTTGAATTAGATGGTGATGTTAATGGGCACAAATTTTCTGTCAGTGGAGAGGGTG
AAGGTGATGCAACATACGGAAAACTTACCCTTAAATTTATTTGCACTACTGGAAAACTACCTGTTCCATG
GGTAAGTTTAAACATATATATACTAACTAACCCTGATTATTTAAATTTTCAGCCAACACTTGTCACTACT
TTCTGTTATGGTGTTCAATGCTTCTCGAGATACCCAGATCATATGAAACAGCATGACTTTTTCAAGAGTG
CCATGCCCGAAGGTTATGTACAGGAAAGAACTATATTTTTCAAAGATGACGGGAACTACAAGACACGTAA
GTTTAAACAGTTCGGTACTAACTAACCATACATA
