>Addgene plasmid #61497 | pAD-g6 | addgene partial sequence | sequence record 101619 | gld1-F1 5'-agcagcttctcaggatccat-3'
TTTTCCAGAGCCCGACAATCGCTGGATCAAGTGGAATTCTCGGAAACAACATCTTCGACTACTCCCTGTT
GACACCGAGCATGTTCGACTCGTTTAGCTCCCTCCAACTGGCTAGTGACCTGACGTTCCCGAACTATCCA
ACAACCACTTCGTTTGTCAATTCGTTCCCGGGACTCTTCACCTCTTCTTCATCGAACGTGACACCATCAG
TCAACAGTACAAGCACCACTCAAGCTCAATCAGGAGGAGACAGTCCATCGGCTTCTTCGGTCAACAACAC
CTCTTTCGACTACAAGGACGACGACGACAAGTACCCATACGACGTCCCAGACTACGCTTAGACCCAGCTT
TCTTGTACAAAGTGGAACATAGCATAATTCTCACACCAACATTCTTCGTAGTTTTTGTTCTGTTAGTTCT
TACTACTTTCAAATATACACAGTGCTAGCATAGAATCATGTACCATATATCGTGTATCCATCACCCCCTC
CACCCTGTCCCTTTCCCTTGTTTTTTTCTTCCCTTTTTTTTGGTATCTGCCATCTCACATCCTTTAGGAA
TAGCATATACATACAAATGTAACAATTATGTCATGAGATCCCTTAATACCATTAATTCTTTTCTGTAATT
TAAACTCGCCCCCCAATATATGCAATCATTCCCAGTATTATCCTTGTTTTCCTGTTGCAGGACATCAAAG
TTTAATATAGGTTGAAGTCTACACAATCTCGACTTTCCCCCGTAATGGCCCTCT
