[The description below was written by a language model from this plasmid's Addgene catalogue record.]
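Description:
pAD-g6 is a worm expression plasmid built on the pCR50 backbone and carrying the gld-1 gene of the nematode Caenorhabditis briggsae (Cbr-gld-1). It is propagated in E. coli under ampicillin selection. The record does not state the origin of replication or copy number, nor whether the backbone carries any nematode transformation marker or integration elements, and no feature table is available to fill in those details.

The insert is a genomic-style fragment rather than a bare coding sequence. According to the depositor's notes, it includes 923 nucleotides upstream of the start codon and 1,354 nucleotides downstream of the stop codon, so expression is driven by the gld-1 promoter and the transcript should retain its native 3′ flanking sequence. That matters for germline genes, where untranslated regions often contribute strongly to correct expression patterns. The encoded protein carries His and FLAG tags at its C terminus, allowing detection or affinity purification of the transgenic product separately from any endogenous protein. The fragment was placed into the backbone by restriction cloning at BamHI sites, which were destroyed at both junctions and so cannot be used to release the insert.

GLD-1 is a translational regulator acting in the germline. The stated purpose of the construct is to express the C. briggsae orthologue in C. elegans homozygous for the gld-1 allele q485, testing whether it can rescue the mutant. Such cross-species rescue addresses how far gld-1 function is conserved between these two self-fertile nematode species, in the context of work on the independent evolution of self-fertility.
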