Addgene plasmid #61497: pAD-g6
Purpose: For expression of C. briggsae gld-1, used for rescue of C. elegans q485 homozygotes
Depositing lab: Eric Haag. Depositing organization: University of Maryland, College Park. Publication: Independent recruitments of a translational regulator in the evolution of self-fertile nematodes. Beadell AV, Liu Q, Johnson DM, Haag ES. Proc Natl Acad Sci U S A. 2011 Dec 6;108(49):19672-7. doi: 10.1073/pnas.1108068108. Epub 2011 Nov 21. PubMed 22106259.
Backbone
  Vector backbone: pCR50
  Backbone manufacturer: a gift of C. Richie and A. Golden, National Institutes of Health
  Vector type: Worm Expression
Growth in bacteria
  Bacterial resistance: Ampicillin, 100 μg/mL
  Growth temperature: 37°C
  Growth strain: DH5alpha
  Copy number: Unknown
Gene/Insert
  Gene/Insert name: gld-1 (alt name: Cbr-gld-1)
  Species: Caenorhabditis briggsae
  Entrez Gene: Cbr-gld-1 (a.k.a. CBG00303)
  Promoter: gld1
  Tag / fusion protein: His (C terminal on insert); FLAG (C terminal on insert)
  Cloning method: Restriction Enzyme; 5′ cloning site BamHI (destroyed during cloning); 3′ cloning site BamHI (destroyed during cloning)
  Sequencing primers: 5′ unknown
Terms and licenses: Academic/Nonprofit Terms; Industry Terms: Not Available to Industry
Depositor comments: Insert contains 923 nt upstream of start codon and 1,354 nt downstream of stop codon.
How to cite: pAD-g6 was a gift from Eric Haag (Addgene plasmid # 61497 ; http://n2t.net/addgene:61497 ; RRID:Addgene_61497)
